>Addgene plasmid #147614 | pnEA-NpG-HsNot2_344-540_T | depositor full sequence | sequence record 290061 | Full Sequence
TTCTTGAAGACGAAAGGGCCTCGTGATACGCCTATTTTTATAGGTTAATGTCATGATAATAATGGTTTCT
TAGACGTCAGGTGGCACTTTTCGGGGAAATGTGCGCGGAACCCCTATTTGTTTATTTTTCTAAATACATT
CAAATATGTATCCGCTCATGAGACAATAACCCTGATAAATGCTTCAATAATATTGAAAAAGGAAGAGTAT
GAGTATTCAACATTTCCGTGTCGCCCTTATTCCCTTTTTTGCGGCATTTTGCCTTCCTGTTTTTGCTCAC
CCAGAAACGCTGGTGAAAGTAAAAGATGCTGAAGATCAGTTGGGTGCACGAGTGGGTTACATCGAACTGG
ATCTCAACAGCGGTAAGATCCTTGAGAGTTTTCGCCCCGAAGAACGTTTTCCAATGATGAGCACTTTTAA
AGTTCTGCTATGTGGCGCGGTATTATCCCGTGTTGACGCCGGGCAAGAGCAACTCGGTCGCCGCATACAC
TATTCTCAGAATGACTTGGTTGAGTACTCACCAGTCACAGAAAAGCATCTTACGGATGGCATGACAGTAA
GAGAATTATGCAGTGCTGCCATAACCATGAGTGATAACACTGCGGCCAACTTACTTCTGACAACGATCGG
AGGACCGAAGGAGCTAACCGCTTTTTTGCACAACATGGGGGATCATGTAACTCGCCTTGATCGTTGGGAA
CCGGAGCTGAATGAAGCCATACCAAACGACGAGCGTGACACCACGATGCCTGCAGCAATGGCAACAACGT
TGCGCAAACTATTAACTGGCGAACTACTTACTCTAGCTTCCCGGCAACAATTAATAGACTGGATGGAGGC
GGATAAAGTTGCAGGACCACTTCTGCGCTCGGCCCTTCCGGCTGGCTGGTTTATTGCTGATAAATCTGGA
GCCGGTGAGCGTGGGTCTCGCGGTATCATTGCAGCACTGGGGCCAGATGGTAAGCCCTCCCGTATCGTAG
TTATCTACACGACGGGGAGTCAGGCAACTATGGATGAACGAAATAGACAGATCGCTGAGATAGGTGCCTC
ACTGATTAAGCATTGGTAACTGTCAGACCAAGTTTACTCATATATACTTTAGATTGATTTAAAACTTCAT
TTTTAATTTAAAAGGATCTAGGTGAAGATCCTTTTTGATAATCTCATGACCAAAATCCCTTAACGTGAGT
TTTCGTTCCACTGAGCGTCAGACCCCGTAGAAAAGATCAAAGGATCTTCTTGAGATCCTTTTTTTCTGCG
CGTAATCTGCTGCTTGCAAACAAAAAAACCACCGCTACCAGCGGTGGTTTGTTTGCCGGATCAAGAGCTA
CCAACTCTTTTTCCGAAGGTAACTGGCTTCAGCAGAGCGCAGATACCAAATACTGTCCTTCTAGTGTAGC
CGTAGTTAGGCCACCACTTCAAGAACTCTGTAGCACCGCCTACATACCTCGCTCTGCTAATCCTGTTACC
AGTGGCTGCTGCCAGTGGCGATAAGTCGTGTCTTACCGGGTTGGACTCAAGACGATAGTTACCGGATAAG
GCGCAGCGGTCGGGCTGAACGGGGGGTTCGTGCACACAGCCCAGCTTGGAGCGAACGACCTACACCGAAC
TGAGATACCTACAGCGTGAGCTATGAGAAAGCGCCACGCTTCCCGAAGGGAGAAAGGCGGACAGGTATCC
GGTAAGCGGCAGGGTCGGAACAGGAGAGCGCACGAGGGAGCTTCCAGGGGGAAACGCCTGGTATCTTTAT
AGTCCTGTCGGGTTTCGCCACCTCTGACTTGAGCGTCGATTTTTGTGATGCTCGTCAGGGGGGCGGAGCC
TATGGAAAAACGCCAGCAACGCGGCCTTTTTACGGTTCCTGGCCTTTTGCTGGCCTTTTGCTCACATGTT
CTTTCCTGCGTTATCCCCTGATTCTGTGGATAACCGTATTACCGCCTTTGAGTGAGCTGATACCGCTCGC
CGCAGCCGAACGACCGAGCGCAGCGAGTCAGTGAGCGAGGAAGCGGAAGAGCGCCTGATGCGGTATTTTC
TCCTTACGCATCTGTGCGGTATTTCACACCGCATATATGGTGCACTCTCAGTACAATCTGCTCTGATGCC
GCATAGTTAAGCCAGTATACACTCCGCTATCGCTACGTGACTGGGTCATGGCTGCGCCCCGACACCCGCC
AACACCCGCTGACGCGCCCTGACGGGCTTGTCTGCTCCCGGCATCCGCTTACAGACAAGCTGTGACCGTC
TCCGGGAGCTGCATGTGTCAGAGGTTTTCACCGTCATCACCGAAACGCGCGAGGCAGCTGCGGTAAAGCT
CATCAGCGTGGTCGTGAAGCGATTCACAGATGTCTGCCTGTTCATCCGCGTCCAGCTCGTTGAGTTTCTC
CAGAAGCGTTAATGTCTGGCTTCTGATAAAGCGGGCCATGTTAAGGGCGGTTTTTTCCTGTTTGGTCACT
GATGCCTCCGTGTAAGGGGGATTTCTGTTCATGGGGGTAATGATACCGATGAAACGAGAGAGGATGCTCA
CGATACGGGTTACTGATGATGAACATGCCCGGTTACTGGAACGTTGTGAGGGTAAACAACTGGCGGTATG
GATGCGGCGGGACCAGAGAAAAATCACTCAGGGTCAATGCCAGCGCTTCGTTAATACAGATGTAGGTGTT
CCACAGGGTAGCCAGCAGCATCCTGCGATGCAGATCCGGAACATAATGGTGCAGGGCGCTGACTTCCGCG
TTTCCAGACTTTACGAAACACGGAAACCGAAGACCATTCATGTTGTTGCTCAGGTCGCAGACGTTTTGCA
GCAGCAGTCGCTTCACGTTCGCTCGCGTATCGGTGATTCATTCTGCTAACCAGTAAGGCAACCCCGCCAG
CCTAGCCGGGTCCTCAACGACAGGAGCACGATCATGCGCACCCGTGGCCAGGACCCAACGCTGCCCGAGA
TGCGCCGCGTGCGGCTGCTGGAGATGGCGGACGCGATGGATATGTTCTGCCAAGGGTTGGTTTGCGCATT
CACAGTTCTCCGCAAGAATTGATTGGCTCCAATTCTTGGAGTGGTGAATCCGTTAGCGAGGTGCCGCCGG
CTTCCATTCAGGTCGAGGTGGCCCGGCTCCATGCACCGCGACGCAACGCGGGGAGGCAGACAAGGTATAG
GGCGGCGCCTACAATCCATGCCAACCCGTTCCATGTGCTCGCCGAGGCGGCATAAATCGCCGTGACGATC
AGCGGTCCAGTGATCGAAGTTAGGCTGGTAAGAGCCGCGAGCGATCCTTGAAGCTGTCCCTGATGGTCGT
CATCTACCTGCCTGGACAGCATGGCCTGCAACGCGGGCATCCCGATGCCGCCGGAAGCGAGAAGAATCAT
AATGGGGAAGGCCATCCAGCCTCGCGTCGCGAACGCCAGCAAGACGTAGCCCAGCGCGTCGGCCGCCATG
CCGGCGATAATGGCCTGCTTCTCGCCGAAACGTTTGGTGGCGGGACCAGTGACGAAGGCTTGAGCGAGGG
CGTGCAAGATTCCGAATACCGCAAGCGACAGGCCGATCATCGTCGCGCTCCAGCGAAAGCGGTCCTCGCC
GAAAATGACCCAGAGCGCTGCCGGCACCTGTCCTACGAGTTGCATGATAAAGAAGACAGTCATAAGTGCG
GCGACGATAGTCATGCCCCGCGCCCACCGGAAGGAGCTGACTGGGTTGAAGGCTCTCAAGGGCATCGGTC
GAGATCCCGGTGCCTAATGAGTGAGCTAACTTACATTAATTGCGTTGCGCTCACTGCCCGCTTTCCAGTC
GGGAAACCTGTCGTGCCAGCTGCATTAATGAATCGGCCAACGCGCGGGGAGAGGCGGTTTGCGTATTGGG
CGCCAGGGTGGTTTTTCTTTTCACCAGTGAGACGGGCAACAGCTGATTGCCCTTCACCGCCTGGCCCTGA
GAGAGTTGCAGCAAGCGGTCCACGCTGGTTTGCCCCAGCAGGCGAAAATCCTGTTTGATGGTGGTTAACG
GCGGGATATAACATGAGCTGTCTTCGGTATCGTCGTATCCCACTACCGAGATATCCGCACCAACGCGCAG
CCCGGACTCGGTAATGGCGCGCATTGCGCCCAGCGCCATCTGATCGTTGGCAACCAGCATCGCAGTGGGA
ACGATGCCCTCATTCAGCATTTGCATGGTTTGTTGAAAACCGGACATGGCACTCCAGTCGCCTTCCCGTT
CCGCTATCGGCTGAATTTGATTGCGAGTGAGATATTTATGCCAGCCAGCCAGACGCAGACGCGCCGAGAC
AGAACTTAATGGGCCCGCTAACAGCGCGATTTGCTGGTGACCCAATGCGACCAGATGCTCCACGCCCAGT
CGCGTACCGTCTTCATGGGAGAAAATAATACTGTTGATGGGTGTCTGGTCAGAGACATCAAGAAATAACG
CCGGAACATTAGTGCAGGCAGCTTCCACAGCAATGGCATCCTGGTCATCCAGCGGATAGTTAATGATCAG
CCCACTGACGCGTTGCGCGAGAAGATTGTGCACCGCCGCTTTACAGGCTTCGACGCCGCTTCGTTCTACC
ATCGACACCACCACGCTGGCACCCAGTTGATCGGCGCGAGATTTAATCGCCGCGACAATTTGCGACGGCG
CGTGCAGGGCCAGACTGGAGGTGGCAACGCCAATCAGCAACGACTGTTTGCCCGCCAGTTGTTGTGCCAC
GCGGTTGGGAATGTAATTCAGCTCCGCCATCGCCGCTTCCACTTTTTCCCGCGTTTTCGCAGAAACGTGG
CTGGCCTGGTTCACCACGCGGGAAACGGTCTGATAAGAGACACCGGCATACTCTGCGACATCGTATAACG
TTACTGGTTTCACATTCACCACCCTGAATTGACTCTCTTCCGGGCGCTATCATGCCATACCGCGAAAGGT
TTTGCGCCATTCGATGGTGTCCGGGATCTCGACGCTCTCCCTTATGCGACTCCTGCATTAGGAAGCAGCC
CAGTAGTAGGTTGAGGCCGTTGAGCACCGCCGCCGCAAGGAATGGTGCATGCAAGGAGATGGCGCCCAAC
AGTCCCCCGGCCACGGGGCCTGCCACCATACCCACGCCGAAACAAGCGCTCATGAGCCCGAAGTGGCGAG
CCCGATCTTCCCCATCGGTGATGTCGGCGATATAGGCGCCAGCAACCGCACCTGTGGCGCCGGTGATGCC
GGCCACGATGCGTCCGGCGTAGAGGATCGAGATCTCGATCCCGCGAAATTAATACGACTCACTATAGGGG
AATTGTGAGCGGATAACAATTCCCCACTAGTAATAATTTTGTTTAACTTTAAGAAGGAGATATACCATGG
CCCCTATACTAGGTTATTGGAAAATTAAGGGCCTTGTGCAACCCACTCGACTTCTTTTGGAATATCTTGA
AGAAAAATATGAAGAGCATTTGTATGAGCGCGATGAAGGTGATAAATGGCGAAACAAAAAGTTTGAATTG
GGTTTGGAGTTTCCCAATCTTCCTTATTATATTGATGGTGATGTTAAATTAACACAGTCTATGGCCATCA
TACGTTATATAGCTGACAAGCACAACATGTTGGGTGGTTGTCCAAAAGAGCGTGCAGAGATTTCAATGCT
TGAAGGAGCGGTTTTGGATATTAGATACGGTGTTTCGAGAATTGCATATAGTAAAGACTTTGAAACTCTC
AAAGTTGATTTTCTTAGCAAGCTACCTGAAATGCTGAAAATGTTCGAAGATCGTTTATGTCATAAAACAT
ATTTAAATGGTGATCATGTAACCCATCCTGACTTCATGTTGTATGACGCTCTTGATGTTGTTTTATACAT
GGACCCAATGTGCCTGGATGCGTTCCCAAAATTAGTTTGTTTTAAAAAACGTATTGAAGCTATCCCACAA
ATTGATAAGTACTTGAAATCCAGCAAGTATATAGCATGGCCTTTGCAGGGCTGGCAAGCCACGTTTGGTG
GTGGCGACCATCCGCCAAAATCGGATGGTACCGGCAGCGGCCTGGAAGTTCTGTTCCAGGGGCCCCATAT
GCTCGAGACTAACATTCCTCAAGGGATGGTGACGGACCAATTTGGAATGATTGGCCTGTTAACATTTATC
AGGGCAGCAGAGACAGACCCAGGAATGGTACATCTTGCATTAGGAAGTGACTTAACAACATTAGGCCTCA
ATCTGAACTCTCCTGAAAATCTCTACCCCAAATTTGCGTCACCCTGGGCATCTTCACCTTGTCGACCTCA
AGACATAGACTTCCATGTTCCATCTGAGTACTTAACGAACATTCACATTAGGGATAAGCTGGCTGCAATA
AAACTTGGCCGATATGGTGAAGACCTTCTCTTCTATCTCTATTACATGAATGGAGGAGACGTATTACAAC
TTTTAGCTGCAGTGGAGCTTTTTAACCGTGATTGGAGATACCACAAAGAAGAACGAGTATGGATTACCAG
GGCACCAGGCATGGAGCCAACAATGAAAACCAATACCTATGAGAGGGGAACATATTACTTCTTTGACTGT
CTTAACTGGAGGAAAGTAGCTAAGGAGTTCCATCTGGAATATGACAAATTAGAAGAACGGCCTCACCTGC
CATCCACCTTCAACTACAACCCTGCTCAGCAAGCCTTCTAAGGATCCTAATAGTCTAGAGCTAGCCCTAG
GAGATCCGGCTGCTAACAAAGCCCGAAAGGAAGCTGAGTTGGCTGCTGCCACCGCTGAGCAATAACTAGC
ATAACCCCTTGGGGCCTCTAAACGGGTCTTGAGGGGTTTTTTGCTGAAAGGAGGAACTATATCCGGATAT
CCCGCAAGAGGCCCGGCAGTACCGGCATAACCAAGCCTATGCCTACAGCATCCAGGGTGACGGTGCCGAG
GATGACGATGAGCGCATTGTTAGATTTCATACACGGTGCCTGACTGCGTTAGCAATTTAACTGTGATAAA
CTACCGCATTAAAGCTTATCGATGATAAGCTGTCAAACATGAGAA
Features (pLannotate 1.2.2; 20 found; start..end, strand, type, name):
    104..208     +  promoter       AmpR promoter: bla
    209..1069    +  CDS            AmpR: β-lactamase; bla; confers resistance to ampicillin, carbenicillin, and related antibiotics
   1240..1828    +  rep_origin     ori: high-copy-number ColE1/pMB1/pBR322/pUC origin of replication
   2014..2156    -  misc_feature   bom: basis of mobility region from pBR322
   2258..2449    -  CDS            rop: Rop protein, which maintains plasmids at low copy number; rop
   2466..2846    +  CDS            YPB1_ECOLX: Protein predicted: Swiss-Prot protein existence level 4. From Escherichia coli.
   3088..3712    -  CDS            TcR (fragment): tetracycline efflux protein; tet; confers resistance to tetracycline
   3727..3748    -  protein_bind   CAP binding site: CAP binding activates transcription in the presence of cAMP. E. coli catabolite activator protein
   3761..4843    -  CDS            lacI: lac repressor; lacI; The lac repressor binds to the lac operator to inhibit transcription in E. coli. This inhibition can be relieved by adding lactose or isopropyl-β-D-thiogalactopyranoside (IPTG).
   4844..4921    -  promoter       lacI promoter: lacI
   4929..5208    -  CDS            TcR (fragment): tetracycline efflux protein; tet; confers resistance to tetracycline
   5230..5248    +  promoter       T7 promoter: promoter for bacteriophage T7 RNA polymerase
   5249..5273    +  protein_bind   lac operator: The lac repressor binds to the lac operator to inhibit transcription in E. coli. This inhibition can be relieved by adding lactose or isopropyl-β-D-thiogalactopyranoside (IPTG). lac repressor encoded by lacI
   5288..5310    +  RBS            RBS: efficient ribosome binding site from bacteriophage T7 gene 10 (Olins and Rangwala, 1989)
   5321..5971    +  CDS            GST: glutathione S-transferase from Schistosoma japonicum
   5989..6618    +  CDS            CNOT2 (fragment): CNOT2_HUMAN - Also known as CDC36, NOT2. Experimental evidence at protein level: Swiss-Prot protein existence level 1. Component of the CCR4-NOT complex which is one of the major cellular mRNA deadenylases and is linked to various cellular processes including bulk mRNA degradation, miRNA-mediated repression, translational repression during translational initiation and general transcription regulation. Additional complex functions may be a consequence of its influence on mRNA expression. Required for the CCR4- NOT complex structural integrity. Can repress transcription and may link the CCR4-NOT
   6659..6708    +  CDS            SET1 (fragment): solubility-enhancement tag derived from T7 phage gene 10B
   6716..6763    +  terminator     T7 terminator: transcription terminator for bacteriophage T7 RNA polymerase
   6786..6890    -  CDS            TcR (fragment): tetracycline efflux protein; tet; confers resistance to tetracycline
   6938..6966    -  promoter       tet promoter: E. coli promoter for tetracycline efflux protein gene
