[The description below was written by a language model from this plasmid's Addgene catalogue record and pLannotate feature annotations shown in this document.]
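Description:
pnEA-NpG-HsNot2_344-540_T is a 6,975 nt bacterial expression plasmid for producing a C-terminal fragment of human CNOT2 (NOT2), residues 344–540, in E. coli. The catalogue lists the backbone as unknown, but the annotated features show a pET/pBR322-like layout. It carries a ColE1/pMB1-type origin together with the bom mobility region and the rop gene, which keeps copy number down and agrees with the "low copy" entry in the record. Selection is by ampicillin through a bla cassette under its own promoter. Several disrupted tetracycline-resistance fragments and a tet promoter are also annotated. These appear to be remnants of the parental vector rather than a functional marker.

The expression cassette consists of a T7 promoter followed by a lac operator and the phage T7 gene 10 ribosome binding site. A plasmid-borne lacI gene supplies repressor, so transcription depends on T7 RNA polymerase from the host and can be induced with IPTG. The open reading frame begins with Schistosoma japonicum glutathione S-transferase, which gives an N-terminal GST fusion useful for solubility and glutathione-affinity purification. A short linker separates it from the CNOT2 fragment. The record does not annotate any protease cleavage site in this linker. A small annotated match to a T7 gene 10B-derived sequence lies between the insert and the T7 terminator and is probably vector-derived.

CNOT2 is a component of the CCR4-NOT deadenylase complex and is needed for the complex's structural integrity. According to the associated publication, the plasmid comes from structural work on the assembly of the human NOT module. The depositor notes that the ORF was taken from an NCBI reference transcript and that the supplied sequence may be theoretical.
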