Addgene plasmid #147614: pnEA-NpG-HsNot2_344-540_T
Purpose: Bacterial Expression of HsNot2_344-540
Depositing lab: Elisa Izaurralde. Depositing organization: Max Planck Institute for Developmental Biology. Publication: Structure and assembly of the NOT module of the human CCR4-NOT complex. Boland A, Chen Y, Raisch T, Jonas S, Kuzuoglu-Ozturk D, Wohlbold L, Weichenrieder O, Izaurralde E. Nat Struct Mol Biol. 2013 Nov;20(11):1289-97. doi: 10.1038/nsmb.2681. Epub 2013 Oct 13. PubMed 24121232.
Backbone
  Vector backbone: Unknown
  Vector type: Bacterial Expression
Growth in bacteria
  Bacterial resistance: Ampicillin, 100 μg/mL
  Growth temperature: 37°C
  Growth strain: DH5alpha
  Copy number: Low Copy
Gene/Insert
  Gene/Insert name: HsNot2_344-540 (alt name: CNOT2)
  Species: H. sapiens (human)
  Entrez Gene: CNOT2 (a.k.a. CDC36, HSPC131, IDNADFS, NOT2, NOT2H)
  Cloning method: Unknown
Terms and licenses: Academic/Nonprofit Terms; Industry Terms: Not Available to Industry
Depositor comments: ORF extracted from NCBI: NM_014515.5. Plasmids from this collection were made available to the research community and donated after the lab closed. Please note that the sequence provided by the depositing laboratory may be theoretical/predicted or based on Sanger sequencing results. There may be discrepancies between sequencing results obtained by Addgene and the depositor sequence. If an Addgene verified sequence is not available, please contact before placing your order to request that our lab fully sequence the plasmid.
How to cite: pnEA-NpG-HsNot2_344-540_T was a gift from Elisa Izaurralde (Addgene plasmid # 147614 ; http://n2t.net/addgene:147614 ; RRID:Addgene_147614)
